>Addgene plasmid #132347 | PV523 | depositor full sequence | sequence record 254136 | PV523 sequence 4440 bps
GACGGCCAGTGAATTGTAATACGACTCACTATAGGGCGAATTGGGTACCGGGCCCCCCCTCGAGGTCGAC
GGTATCGATAAGCTTTGAGAGTACAATGATGAACCTAGATTAATCAATGCCAAAGTCTGAAAAATGCACC
CTCAGTCTATGATCCAGAAAATCAAGATTGCTTGAGGCCCTGTTCGGTTGTTCCGGATTAGAGCCCCGGA
TTAATTCCTAGCCGGATTACTTCTCTAATTTATATAGATTTTGATGAGCTGGAATGAATCCTGGCTTATT
CCGGTACAACCGAACAGGCCCTGAAGGATACCAGTAATCGCTGAGCTAAATTGGCATGCTGTCAGAGTGT
CAGTATTGCAGCAAGGTAGTGAGATAACCGGCATCATGGTGCCAGTTTGATGGCACCATTAGGGTTAGAG
ATGGTGGCCATGGGCGCATGTCCTGGCCAACTTTGTATGATATATGGCAGGGTGAATAGGAAAGTAAAAT
TGTATTGTAAAAAGGGATTTCTTCTGTTTGTTAGCGCATGTACAAGGAATGCAAGTTTTGAGCGAGGGGG
CATCAAAGATCTGGCTGTGTTTCCAGCTGTTTTTGTTAGCCCCATCGAATCCTTGACATAATGATCCCGC
TTAAATAAGCAACCTCGCTTGTATAGTTCCTTGTGCTCTAACACACGATGATGATAAGTCGTAAAATAGT
GGTGTCCAAAGAATTTCCAGGCCCAGTTGTAAAAGCTAAAATGCTATTCGAATTTCTACTAGCAGTAAGT
CGTGTTTAGAAATTATTTTTTTATATACCTTTTTTCCTTCTATGTACAGTAGGACACAGTGTCAGCGCCG
CGTTGACGGAGAATATTTGCAAAAAAGTAAAAGAGAAAGTCATAGCGGCGTATGTGCCAAAAACTTCGTC
ACAGAGAGGGCCATAAGAAACATGGCCCACGGCCCAATACGAAGCACCGCGACGAAGCCCAAACAGCAGT
CCGTAGGTGGAGCAAAGCGCTGGGTAATACGCAAACGTTTTGTCCCACCTTGACTAATCACAAGAGTGGA
GCGTACCTTATAAACCGAGCCGCAAGCACCGAATTGAGTGCTATAATATGAGTGGGTTTTAGAGCTAGAA
ATAGCAAGTTAAAATAAGGCTAGTCCGTTATCAACTTGAAAAAGTGGCACCGAGTCGGTGCTTTTTTTTT
GCGGCCGCGAATTCCTGCAGGGCCCTCTTGTCGGACCAGTTGCCCACCACGTTGGTGAGCTCGGTGAGGC
CCTTCATTGAGAGGAAGGAGGTCATGAGGTGCCTACCGATGTGGGACTTGGGGCCGTTCTTGATGGCGAA
GATGGAGTAGGGGGCGTTCTTCTTGAGGGCCTTGTTGTAGGACCTCACGAGGTTGTCCTTGAGGAGCTGG
TACTCCTGCTTGTTGGAGGAGGAGTTGCCGGTCCTGTTCACCCTCTTGAGCACGGGCTCTGAGTTCCTGA
GGAACTCGTCGAGGTACACGAGGGGGTCGATCCTGCCGCGAGCGGAGAAGAAGTAGATGTGCCTGGACAC
GGAGGTCTTGGTCTCGGTCACGAGGCACTGGATGATCACGCCGAGGTACTTGTTCTGACTAGTTCTAGAG
CGGCCGCCACCGCGGTGGAGCTCCAGCTTTTGTTCCCTTTAGTGAGGGTTAATTTCGAGCTTGGCGTAAT
CATGGTCATAGCTGTTTCCTGTGTGAAATTGTTATCCGCTCACAATTCCACACAACATACGAGCCGGAAG
CATAAAGTGTAAAGCCTGGGGTGCCTAATGAGTGAGCTAACTCACATTAATTGCGTTGCGCTCACTGCCC
GCTTTCCAGTCGGGAAACCTGTCGTGCCAGCTGCATTAATGAATCGGCCAACGCGCGGGGAGAGGCGGTT
TGCGTATTGGGCGCTCTTCCGCTTCCTCGCTCACTGACTCGCTGCGCTCGGTCGTTCGGCTGCGGCGAGC
GGTATCAGCTCACTCAAAGGCGGTAATACGGTTATCCACAGAATCAGGGGATAACGCAGGAAAGAACATG
TGAGCAAAAGGCCAGCAAAAGGCCAGGAACCGTAAAAAGGCCGCGTTGCTGGCGTTTTTCCATAGGCTCC
GCCCCCCTGACGAGCATCACAAAAATCGACGCTCAAGTCAGAGGTGGCGAAACCCGACAGGACTATAAAG
ATACCAGGCGTTTCCCCCTGGAAGCTCCCTCGTGCGCTCTCCTGTTCCGACCCTGCCGCTTACCGGATAC
CTGTCCGCCTTTCTCCCTTCGGGAAGCGTGGCGCTTTCTCATAGCTCACGCTGTAGGTATCTCAGTTCGG
TGTAGGTCGTTCGCTCCAAGCTGGGCTGTGTGCACGAACCCCCCGTTCAGCCCGACCGCTGCGCCTTATC
CGGTAACTATCGTCTTGAGTCCAACCCGGTAAGACACGACTTATCGCCACTGGCAGCAGCCACTGGTAAC
AGGATTAGCAGAGCGAGGTATGTAGGCGGTGCTACAGAGTTCTTGAAGTGGTGGCCTAACTACGGCTACA
CTAGAAGGACAGTATTTGGTATCTGCGCTCTGCTGAAGCCAGTTACCTTCGGAAAAAGAGTTGGTAGCTC
TTGATCCGGCAAACAAACCACCGCTGGTAGCGGTGGTTTTTTTGTTTGCAAGCAGCAGATTACGCGCAGA
AAAAAAGGATCTCAAGAAGATCCTTTGATCTTTTCTACGGGGTCTGACGCTCAGTGGAACGAAAACTCAC
GTTAAGGGATTTTGGTCATGAGATTATCAAAAAGGATCTTCACCTAGATCCTTTTAAATTAAAAATGAAG
TTTTAAATCAATCTAAAGTATATATGAGTAAACTTGGTCTGACAGTTACCAATGCTTAATCAGTGAGGCA
CCTATCTCAGCGATCTGTCTATTTCGTTCATCCATAGTTGCCTGACTCCCCGTCGTGTAGATAACTACGA
TACGGGAGGGCTTACCATCTGGCCCCAGTGCTGCAATGATACCGCGAGACCCACGCTCACCGGCTCCAGA
TTTATCAGCAATAAACCAGCCAGCCGGAAGGGCCGAGCGCAGAAGTGGTCCTGCAACTTTATCCGCCTCC
ATCCAGTCTATTAATTGTTGCCGGGAAGCTAGAGTAAGTAGTTCGCCAGTTAATAGTTTGCGCAACGTTG
TTGCCATTGCTACAGGCATCGTGGTGTCACGCTCGTCGTTTGGTATGGCTTCATTCAGCTCCGGTTCCCA
ACGATCAAGGCGAGTTACATGATCCCCCATGTTGTGCAAAAAAGCGGTTAGCTCCTTCGGTCCTCCGATC
GTTGTCAGAAGTAAGTTGGCCGCAGTGTTATCACTCATGGTTATGGCAGCACTGCATAATTCTCTTACTG
TCATGCCATCCGTAAGATGCTTTTCTGTGACTGGTGAGTACTCAACCAAGTCATTCTGAGAATAGTGTAT
GCGGCGACCGAGTTGCTCTTGCCCGGCGTCAATACGGGATAATACCGCGCCACATAGCAGAACTTTAAAA
GTGCTCATCATTGGAAAACGTTCTTCGGGGCGAAAACTCTCAAGGATCTTACCGCTGTTGAGATCCAGTT
CGATGTAACCCACTCGTGCACCCAACTGATCTTCAGCATCTTTTACTTTCACCAGCGTTTCTGGGTGAGC
AAAAACAGGAAGGCAAAATGCCGCAAAAAAGGGAATAAGGGCGACACGGAAATGTTGAATACTCATACTC
TTCCTTTTTCAATATTATTGAAGCATTTATCAGGGTTATTGTCTCATGAGCGGATACATATTTGAATGTA
TTTAGAAAAATAAACAAATAGGGGTTCCGCGCACATTTCCCCGAAAAGTGCCACCTAAATTGTAAGCGTT
AATATTTTGTTAAAATTCGCGTTAAATTTTTGTTAAATCAGCTCATTTTTTAACCAATAGGCCGAAATCG
GCAAAATCCCTTATAAATCAAAAGAATAGACCGAGATAGGGT
[37 nt withheld, positions 3963-3999]
AAAGAACGTGGACTCCAACGTCAAAGG
[49 nt withheld, positions 4027-4075]
T
[91 nt withheld, positions 4077-4167]
G
[124 nt withheld, positions 4169-4292]
CCCATTCGCCATTCAGGCTGCGCAACTGTTGGGAAGGGCGATCGGTGCGGGCCTCTTCGCTATTACGCCA
GCTGGCGAAAGGGGGATGTGCTGCAAGGCGATTAAGTTGGGTAACGCCAGGGTTTTCCCAGTCACGACGT
TGTAAAAC
Features (pLannotate 1.2.2; 15 found; start..end, strand, type, name):
     17..35      +  promoter       T7 promoter: promoter for bacteriophage T7 RNA polymerase
     44..85      -  misc_feature   MCS (fragment): pBluescript multiple cloning site
   1106..1181    +  misc_RNA       gRNA scaffold: guide RNA scaffold for the Streptococcus pyogenes CRISPR/Cas9 system
   1211..1597    -  CDS            FLP1 (fragment): FLP_YEAST - Experimental evidence at protein level: Swiss-Prot protein existence level 1. Part of the plasmid amplification system, which corrects any decrease in copy number caused by a rare missegregation event. Catalyzes the recombination between the large inverted repetitions of the 2-micron plasmid during plasmid replication. This recombination event changes the direction of one of the two replication forks in the bidirectionally replicating molecule, effectively resulting in multiple rounds of replication from a single initiation event. Binds specifically to the FLP recognition target (F
   1598..1633    -  misc_feature   MCS (fragment): pBluescript multiple cloning site
   1646..1664    -  promoter       T3 promoter: promoter for bacteriophage T3 RNA polymerase
   1709..1725    -  protein_bind   lac operator: The lac repressor binds to the lac operator to inhibit transcription in E. coli. This inhibition can be relieved by adding lactose or isopropyl-β-D-thiogalactopyranoside (IPTG). lac repressor encoded by lacI
   1733..1763    -  promoter       lac promoter: promoter for the E. coli lac operon
   1778..1799    -  protein_bind   CAP binding site: CAP binding activates transcription in the presence of cAMP. E. coli catabolite activator protein
   1812..1904    -  CDS            lacI (fragment): lac repressor; lacI; The lac repressor binds to the lac operator to inhibit transcription in E. coli. This inhibition can be relieved by adding lactose or isopropyl-β-D-thiogalactopyranoside (IPTG).
   2087..2675    -  rep_origin     ori: high-copy-number ColE1/pMB1/pBR322/pUC origin of replication
   2846..3706    -  CDS            AmpR: β-lactamase; bla; confers resistance to ampicillin, carbenicillin, and related antibiotics
   3707..3811    -  promoter       AmpR promoter: bla
   3864..4292    -  rep_origin     f1 ori (sequence partly withheld): f1 bacteriophage origin of replication; arrow indicates direction of (+) strand synthesis
   4297..14      -  CDS            lacZα (fragment) (across the origin): LacZα fragment of β-galactosidase; lacZ fragment
