>Addgene plasmid #132347 | PV523 | addgene full sequence | sequence record 258182 | Addgene NGS Result
GTAAAACGACGGCCAGTGAATTGTAATACGACTCACTATAGGGCGAATTGGGTACCGGGCCCCCCCTCGA
GGTCGACGGTATCGATAAGCTTTGAGAGTACAATGATGAACCTAGATTAATCAATGCCAAAGTCTGAAAA
ATGCACCCTCAGTCTATGATCCAGAAAATCAAGATTGCTTGAGGCCCTGTTCGGTTGTTCCGGATTAGAG
CCCCGGATTAATTCCTAGCCGGATTACTTCTCTAATTTATATAGATTTTGATGAGCTGGAATGAATCCTG
GCTTATTCCGGTACAACCGAACAGGCCCTGAAGGATACCAGTAATCGCTGAGCTAAATTGGCATGCTGTC
AGAGTGTCAGTATTGCAGCAAGGTAGTGAGATAACCGGCATCATGGTGCCAGTTTGATGGCACCATTAGG
GTTAGAGATGGTGGCCATGGGCGCATGTCCTGGCCAACTTTGTATGATATATGGCAGGGTGAATAGGAAA
GTAAAATTGTATTGTAAAAAGGGATTTCTTCTGTTTGTTAGCGCATGTACAAGGAATGCAAGTTTTGAGC
GAGGGGGCATCAAAGATCTGGCTGTGTTTCCAGCTGTTTTTGTTAGCCCCATCGAATCCTTGACATAATG
ATCCCGCTTAAATAAGCAACCTCGCTTGTATAGTTCCTTGTGCTCTAACACACGATGATGATAAGTCGTA
AAATAGTGGTGTCCAAAGAATTTCCAGGCCCAGTTGTAAAAGCTAAAATGCTATTCGAATTTCTACTAGC
AGTAAGTCGTGTTTAGAAATTATTTTTTTATATACCTTTTTTCCTTCTATGTACAGTAGGACACAGTGTC
AGCGCCGCGTTGACGGAGAATATTTGCAAAAAAGTAAAAGAGAAAGTCATAGCGGCGTATGTGCCAAAAA
CTTCGTCACAGAGAGGGCCATAAGAAACATGGCCCACGGCCCAATACGAAGCACCGCGACGAAGCCCAAA
CAGCAGTCCGTAGGTGGAGCAAAGCGCTGGGTAATACGCAAACGTTTTGTCCCACCTTGACTAATCACAA
GAGTGGAGCGTACCTTATAAACCGAGCCGCAAGCACCGAATTGAGTGCTATAATATGAGTGGGTTTTAGA
GCTAGAAATAGCAAGTTAAAATAAGGCTAGTCCGTTATCAACTTGAAAAAGTGGCACCGAGTCGGTGCTT
TTTTTTTGCGGCCGCGAATTCCTGCAGGGCCCTCTTGTCGGACCAGTTGCCCACCACGTTGGTGAGCTCG
GTGAGGCCCTTCATTGAGAGGAAGGAGGTCATGAGGTGCCTACCGATGTGGGACTTGGGGCCGTTCTTGA
TGGCGAAGATGGAGTAGGGGGCGTTCTTCTTGAGGGCCTTGTTGTAGGACCTCACGAGGTTGTCCTTGAG
GAGCTGGTACTCCTGCTTGTTGGAGGAGGAGTTGCCGGTCCTGTTCACCCTCTTGAGCACGGGCTCTGAG
TTCCTGAGGAACTCGTCGAGGTACACGAGGGGGTCGATCCTGCCGCGAGCGGAGAAGAAGTAGATGTGCC
TGGACACGGAGGTCTTGGTCTCGGTCACGAGGCACTGGATGATCACGCCGAGGTACTTGTTCTGACTAGT
TCTAGAGCGGCCGCCACCGCGGTGGAGCTCCAGCTTTTGTTCCCTTTAGTGAGGGTTAATTTCGAGCTTG
GCGTAATCATGGTCATAGCTGTTTCCTGTGTGAAATTGTTATCCGCTCACAATTCCACACAACATACGAG
CCGGAAGCATAAAGTGTAAAGCCTGGGGTGCCTAATGAGTGAGCTAACTCACATTAATTGCGTTGCGCTC
ACTGCCCGCTTTCCAGTCGGGAAACCTGTCGTGCCAGCTGCATTAATGAATCGGCCAACGCGCGGGGAGA
GGCGGTTTGCGTATTGGGCGCTCTTCCGCTTCCTCGCTCACTGACTCGCTGCGCTCGGTCGTTCGGCTGC
GGCGAGCGGTATCAGCTCACTCAAAGGCGGTAATACGGTTATCCACAGAATCAGGGGATAACGCAGGAAA
GAACATGTGAGCAAAAGGCCAGCAAAAGGCCAGGAACCGTAAAAAGGCCGCGTTGCTGGCGTTTTTCCAT
AGGCTCCGCCCCCCTGACGAGCATCACAAAAATCGACGCTCAAGTCAGAGGTGGCGAAACCCGACAGGAC
TATAAAGATACCAGGCGTTTCCCCCTGGAAGCTCCCTCGTGCGCTCTCCTGTTCCGACCCTGCCGCTTAC
CGGATACCTGTCCGCCTTTCTCCCTTCGGGAAGCGTGGCGCTTTCTCATAGCTCACGCTGTAGGTATCTC
AGTTCGGTGTAGGTCGTTCGCTCCAAGCTGGGCTGTGTGCACGAACCCCCCGTTCAGCCCGACCGCTGCG
CCTTATCCGGTAACTATCGTCTTGAGTCCAACCCGGTAAGACACGACTTATCGCCACTGGCAGCAGCCAC
TGGTAACAGGATTAGCAGAGCGAGGTATGTAGGCGGTGCTACAGAGTTCTTGAAGTGGTGGCCTAACTAC
GGCTACACTAGAAGAACAGTATTTGGTATCTGCGCTCTGCTGAAGCCAGTTACCTTCGGAAAAAGAGTTG
GTAGCTCTTGATCCGGCAAACAAACCACCGCTGGTAGCGGTGGTTTTTTTGTTTGCAAGCAGCAGATTAC
GCGCAGAAAAAAAGGATCTCAAGAAGATCCTTTGATCTTTTCTACGGGGTCTGACGCTCAGTGGAACGAA
AACTCACGTTAAGGGATTTTGGTCATGAGATTATCAAAAAGGATCTTCACCTAGATCCTTTTAAATTAAA
AATGAAGTTTTAAATCAATCTAAAGTATATATGAGTAAACTTGGTCTGACAGTTACCAATGCTTAATCAG
TGAGGCACCTATCTCAGCGATCTGTCTATTTCGTTCATCCATAGTTGCCTGACTCCCCGTCGTGTAGATA
ACTACGATACGGGAGGGCTTACCATCTGGCCCCAGTGCTGCAATGATACCGCGAGACCCACGCTCACCGG
CTCCAGATTTATCAGCAATAAACCAGCCAGCCGGAAGGGCCGAGCGCAGAAGTGGTCCTGCAACTTTATC
CGCCTCCATCCAGTCTATTAATTGTTGCCGGGAAGCTAGAGTAAGTAGTTCGCCAGTTAATAGTTTGCGC
AACGTTGTTGCCATTGCTACAGGCATCGTGGTGTCACGCTCGTCGTTTGGTATGGCTTCATTCAGCTCCG
GTTCCCAACGATCAAGGCGAGTTACATGATCCCCCATGTTGTGCAAAAAAGCGGTTAGCTCCTTCGGTCC
TCCGATCGTTGTCAGAAGTAAGTTGGCCGCAGTGTTATCACTCATGGTTATGGCAGCACTGCATAATTCT
CTTACTGTCATGCCATCCGTAAGATGCTTTTCTGTGACTGGTGAGTACTCAACCAAGTCATTCTGAGAAT
AGTGTATGCGGCGACCGAGTTGCTCTTGCCCGGCGTCAATACGGGATAATACCGCGCCACATAGCAGAAC
TTTAAAAGTGCTCATCATTGGAAAACGTTCTTCGGGGCGAAAACTCTCAAGGATCTTACCGCTGTTGAGA
TCCAGTTCGATGTAACCCACTCGTGCACCCAACTGATCTTCAGCATCTTTTACTTTCACCAGCGTTTCTG
GGTGAGCAAAAACAGGAAGGCAAAATGCCGCAAAAAAGGGAATAAGGGCGACACGGAAATGTTGAATACT
CATACTCTTCCTTTTTCAATATTATTGAAGCATTTATCAGGGTTATTGTCTCATGAGCGGATACATATTT
GAATGTATTTAGAAAAATAAACAAATAGGGGTTCCGCGCACATTTCCCCGAAAAGTGCCACCTAAATTGT
AAGCGTTAATATTTTGTTAAAATTCGCGTTAAATTTTTGTTAAATCAGCTCATTTTTTAACCAATAGGCC
GAAATCGGCAAAATCCCTTATAAATCAAAAGAATAGACCGAGATAGGGT
[37 nt withheld, positions 3970-4006]
AAAGAACGTGGACTCCAACGTCAAAGG
[49 nt withheld, positions 4034-4082]
T
[91 nt withheld, positions 4084-4174]
G
[124 nt withheld, positions 4176-4299]
CCCATTCGCCATTCAGGCTGCGCAACTGTTGGGAAGGGCGATCGGTGCGGGCCTCTTCGCTATTACGCCA
GCTGGCGAAAGGGGGATGTGCTGCAAGGCGATTAAGTTGGGTAACGCCAGGGTTTTCCCAGTCACGACGT
T
Features (pLannotate 1.2.2; 15 found; start..end, strand, type, name):
     24..42      +  promoter       T7 promoter: promoter for bacteriophage T7 RNA polymerase
     51..92      -  misc_feature   MCS (fragment): pBluescript multiple cloning site
   1113..1188    +  misc_RNA       gRNA scaffold: guide RNA scaffold for the Streptococcus pyogenes CRISPR/Cas9 system
   1218..1604    -  CDS            FLP1 (fragment): FLP_YEAST - Experimental evidence at protein level: Swiss-Prot protein existence level 1. Part of the plasmid amplification system, which corrects any decrease in copy number caused by a rare missegregation event. Catalyzes the recombination between the large inverted repetitions of the 2-micron plasmid during plasmid replication. This recombination event changes the direction of one of the two replication forks in the bidirectionally replicating molecule, effectively resulting in multiple rounds of replication from a single initiation event. Binds specifically to the FLP recognition target (F
   1605..1640    -  misc_feature   MCS (fragment): pBluescript multiple cloning site
   1653..1671    -  promoter       T3 promoter: promoter for bacteriophage T3 RNA polymerase
   1716..1732    -  protein_bind   lac operator: The lac repressor binds to the lac operator to inhibit transcription in E. coli. This inhibition can be relieved by adding lactose or isopropyl-β-D-thiogalactopyranoside (IPTG). lac repressor encoded by lacI
   1740..1770    -  promoter       lac promoter: promoter for the E. coli lac operon
   1785..1806    -  protein_bind   CAP binding site: CAP binding activates transcription in the presence of cAMP. E. coli catabolite activator protein
   1819..1911    -  CDS            lacI (fragment): lac repressor; lacI; The lac repressor binds to the lac operator to inhibit transcription in E. coli. This inhibition can be relieved by adding lactose or isopropyl-β-D-thiogalactopyranoside (IPTG).
   2094..2682    -  rep_origin     ori: high-copy-number ColE1/pMB1/pBR322/pUC origin of replication
   2853..3713    -  CDS            AmpR: β-lactamase; bla; confers resistance to ampicillin, carbenicillin, and related antibiotics
   3714..3818    -  promoter       AmpR promoter: bla
   3871..4299    -  rep_origin     f1 ori (sequence partly withheld): f1 bacteriophage origin of replication; arrow indicates direction of (+) strand synthesis
   4304..21      -  CDS            lacZα (fragment) (across the origin): LacZα fragment of β-galactosidase; lacZ fragment
