[The description below was written by a language model from this plasmid's Addgene catalogue record and pLannotate feature annotations shown in this document.]
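Description:
PV523 is a 4,440 bp plant expression plasmid built on the PHP66813 backbone that carries a single guide RNA expression cassette intended for use in Zea mays. The annotated backbone has the layout of a pBluescript-type cloning vector: a high-copy ColE1/pUC origin for replication in E. coli, an ampicillin resistance gene (β-lactamase) with its own promoter for selection, an f1 phage origin, and remnants of the lacZα/lac promoter region with flanking T7 and T3 promoters and split fragments of the multiple cloning site that bracket the insert. There is no annotated plant selectable marker or T-DNA border, and the record does not state how the plasmid is delivered into plant cells.

The payload is described as "Cas9 R promoter targeting sgRNA2", a synthetic guide that directs a Streptococcus pyogenes Cas9-type protein to the promoter of the maize R gene. The feature table identifies the S. pyogenes gRNA scaffold, preceded by roughly a kilobase of unannotated sequence that presumably contains the promoter driving the guide and the spacer. However, neither the promoter identity nor the spacer sequence is given in the record. Downstream of the scaffold lies a short fragment matching the yeast FLP recombinase coding sequence in reverse orientation; it is partial and appears to be a leftover from vector construction rather than a functional gene. The associated publication concerns repurposing type I-E CRISPR-Cascade for gene activation in plants, so this Cas9 guide was probably part of promoter-targeted activation experiments, possibly as a Cas9-based comparison. No Cas9 or activator is encoded here and would have to be supplied separately. The depositor and sequencing-derived records are the same length with matching features, offset by seven bases.
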