Addgene plasmid #132347: PV523
Purpose: Cas9 R promoter targeting sgRNA2 expression cassette for Zea mays
Depositing lab: Joshua Young. Depositing organization: Corteva Agriscience. Publication: The repurposing of type I-E CRISPR-Cascade for gene activation in plants. Young JK, Gasior SL, Jones S, Wang L, Navarro P, Vickroy B, Barrangou R. Commun Biol. 2019 Oct 18;2:383. doi: 10.1038/s42003-019-0637-6. eCollection 2019. PubMed 31646186.
Backbone
  Vector backbone: PHP66813
  Vector type: Plant Expression
Growth in bacteria
  Bacterial resistance: Ampicillin, 100 μg/mL
  Growth temperature: 37°C
  Growth strain: DH5alpha
  Copy number: High Copy
Gene/Insert
  Gene/Insert name: Cas9 R promoter targeting sgRNA2
  gRNA/shRNA sequence: unknown
  Species: Synthetic
  Cloning method: Restriction Enzyme; 5′ cloning site Unknown (unknown if destroyed); 3′ cloning site Unknown (unknown if destroyed)
Terms and licenses: Academic/Nonprofit Terms; Industry Terms: Not Available to Industry
How to cite: PV523 was a gift from Joshua Young (Addgene plasmid # 132347 ; http://n2t.net/addgene:132347 ; RRID:Addgene_132347)
